>Addgene plasmid #216625 | pOP01-UTC-7.0 | addgene full sequence | sequence record 433873 | Addgene NGS Result
AACACGTCTCGTACTGGACCAAAACGAAAAAAGGCCGCTTTCGCGGCCTCTTTTCTGGAATTTGGTACCG
AGTCGACACCCTACCGTATCGCTGTGGCAGGCACAGGATCTAACCGGTCCTGGACCGGCGTAAGTTGCTG
TACAGCCAAATCTTCCGTACTAATTCTACAGGATTTGTCAACTGCAAACGAATTTCTAGTCGGAACGGAT
CACGTGCACCGGGGTATGCCGTGGTTGAATATCGGCACATGAGGGGCTCGTGGGACACTTCCAGAACTGT
CTGGCGTGCGAAGTCTCTGCTAAATGCAAAACAGTCAGGACTCGTTACAGCTCGTGTATGGGAGCTCCGG
GTAGGCCGATCGTCAATTGCGGCTCGGTACCAAATTTTCGAAAAAAGACGCTGAAAAGCGTCTTTTTTCG
TTTTGGTCCGGAGTAATACGACTCACTATAGTACTAGACCACAACGGTTTCCCTCTAGAAATAATTTTGT
TTAACTTTAAGAAGGAGATATACATAATGGTTTTCACTTTAGAAGACTTCGTAGGTGACTGGCGTCAAAC
AGCAGGTTATAATTTAGACCAAGTTTTAGAACAAGGTGGTGTATCAAGTTTATTCCAAAATTTAGGTGTT
TCTGTTACTCCAATTCAACGTATCGTATTAAGTGGTGAAAATGGTCTTAAAATTGACATCCATGTTATTA
TTCCTTATGAAGGTCTTTCAGGTGACCAAATGGGTCAAATTGAAAAAATTTTTAAAGTAGTTTATCCTGT
AGATGACCATCACTTTAAAGTAATTTTACACTATGGTACTTTAGTAATTGATGGCGTTACACCTAATATG
ATTGACTACTTTGGTCGTCCTTATGAAGGTATTGCTGTTTTTGATGGTAAAAAAATCACAGTTACAGGTA
CATTATGGAATGGTAATAAAATTATTGACGAACGTTTAATCAATCCTGATGGTTCATTATTATTCCGTGT
TACAATTAATGGTGTTACAGGTTGGCGTCTTTGTGAACGTATCCTTGCTGCTTAAATAATAAATAACGGA
TTGTGTCCGTAATCACACGTGGTGCGTACGATAACGCATAGTGTTTTTCCCTCCACTTAAATCGAAGGGT
TGTGTCTTGGATCGCGCGGGTCAAATGTATATGGTTCATATACATCCGCAGGCACGTAATAAAGCGAGGG
GTTCGAATCCCCCCGTTACCCCCGGTAGGGGCCCACGCTGCGGCCGCGATTATCAAAAAGGATCTTCACC
TAGATCCTTTTAAATTAAAAATGAAGTTTTAAATCAATCTAAAGTATATATGAGTAAACTTGGTCTGACA
GTTACCAATGCTTAATCAGTGAGGCACCTATCTCAGCGATCTGTCTATTTCGTTCATCCATAGTTGCCTG
ACTCCCCGTCGTGTAGATAACTACGATACGGGAGGGCTTACCATCTGGCCCCAGTGCTGCAATGATACCG
CGGGACCCACGCTCACCGGCTCCAGATTTATCAGCAATAAACCAGCCAGCCGGAAGGGCCGAGCGCAGAA
GTGGTCCTGCAACTTTATCCGCCTCCATCCAGTCTATTAATTGTTGCCGGGAAGCTAGAGTAAGTAGTTC
GCCAGTTAATAGTTTGCGCAACGTTGTTGCCATTGCTACAGGCATCGTGGTGTCACGCTCGTCGTTTGGT
ATGGCTTCATTCAGCTCCGGTTCCCAACGATCAAGGCGAGTTACATGATCCCCCATGTTGTGCAAAAAAG
CGGTTAGCTCCTTCGGTCCTCCGATCGTTGTCAGAAGTAAGTTGGCCGCAGTGTTATCACTCATGGTTAT
GGCAGCACTGCATAATTCTCTTACTGTCATGCCATCCGTAAGATGCTTTTCTGTGACTGGTGAGTACTCA
ACCAAGTCATTCTGAGAATAGTGTATGCGGCGACCGAGTTGCTCTTGCCCGGCGTCAATACGGGATAATA
CCGCGCCACATAGCAGAACTTTAAAAGTGCTCATCATTGGAAAACGTTCTTCGGGGCGAAAACTCTCAAG
GATCTTACCGCTGTTGAGATCCAGTTCGATGTAACCCACTCGTGCACCCAACTGATCTTCAGCATCTTTT
ACTTTCACCAGCGTTTCTGGGTGAGCAAAAACAGGAAGGCAAAATGCCGCAAAAAAGGGAATAAGGGCGA
CACGGAAATGTTGAATACTCATACTCTTCCTTTTTCAATATTATTGAAGCATTTATCAGGGTTATTGTCT
CATGAGCGGATACATATTTGAATGTATTTAGAAAAATAAACAAATAGGGGTTCCGCGCACATTTCCCCGA
AAAGTGCCACCTGTCATGACCAAAATCCCTTAACGTGAGTTTTCGTTCCACTGAGCGTCAGACCCCGTAG
AAAAGATCAAAGGATCTTCTTGAGATCCTTTTTTTCTGCGCGTAATCTGCTGCTTGCAAACAAAAAAACC
ACCGCTACCAGCGGTGGTTTGTTTGCCGGATCAAGAGCTACCAACTCTTTTTCCGAAGGTAACTGGCTTC
AGCAGAGCGCAGATACCAAATACTGTTCTTCTAGTGTAGCCGTAGTTAGGCCACCACTTCAAGAACTCTG
TAGCACCGCCTACATACCTCGCTCTGCTAATCCTGTTACCAGTGGCTGCTGCCAGTGGCGATAAGTCGTG
TCTTACCGGGTTGGACTCAAGACGATAGTTACCGGATAAGGCGCAGCGGTCGGGCTGAACGGGGGGTTCG
TGCACACAGCCCAGCTTGGAGCGAACGACCTACACCGAACTGAGATACCTACAGCGTGAGCTATGAGAAA
GCGCCACGCTTCCCGAAGGGAGAAAGGCGGACAGGTATCCGGTAAGCGGCAGGGTCGGAACAGGAGAGCG
CACGAGGGAGCTTCCAGGGGGAAACGCCTGGTATCTTTATAGTCCTGTCGGGTTTCGCCACCTCTGACTT
GAGCGTCGATTTTTGTGATGCTCGTCAGGGGGGCGGAGCCTATGGAAAAACGCCAGCAACGCGGCCTTTT
TACGGTTCCTGGCCTTTTGCTGGCCTTTTGCTCACATGTTCTTTCCTGCGTTATCCCCTGATTCTGTGGA
TAACCGTGCGGCCGC
Features (pLannotate 1.2.2; 10 found; start..end, strand, type, name):
    434..451     +  promoter       T7 promoter (fragment): promoter for bacteriophage T7 RNA polymerase
    486..508     +  RBS            RBS: efficient ribosome binding site from bacteriophage T7 gene 10 (Olins and Rangwala, 1989)
    517..1029    +  CDS            LUCI_OPLGR (fragment): Experimental evidence at protein level: Swiss-Prot protein existence level 1. Catalytic subunit of oplophorus-luciferin 2-monooxygenase. Oxidoreductase that converts coelenterazine (the oplophorus luciferin) to coelenteramide under emission of blue light with a maximum at 454 nm. Is also active with bisdeoxycoelenterazine. From Oplophorus gracilirostris (Luminous shrimp).
   1045..1066    +  ncRNA          TMV UPD-PK1: Accession: RF01114 - Pseudoknot of upstream pseudoknot domain (UPD) of the 3'UTR
   1067..1087    +  ncRNA          UPD-PK2: Accession: RF01083 - Pseudoknot of upstream pseudoknot domain (UPD) of the 3'UTR
   1089..1119    +  ncRNA          TMV UPD-PK3: Accession: RF01072 - Pseudoknot of upstream pseudoknot domain (UPD) of the 3'UTR
   1121..1186    +  ncRNA          TLS-PK2: Accession: RF01077 - Pseudoknot of tRNA-like structure
   1332..2192    -  CDS            AmpR: β-lactamase; bla; confers resistance to ampicillin, carbenicillin, and related antibiotics
   2193..2297    -  promoter       AmpR promoter: bla
   2400..2988    +  rep_origin     ori: high-copy-number ColE1/pMB1/pBR322/pUC origin of replication
