[The description below was written by a language model from this plasmid's Addgene catalogue record and pLannotate feature annotations shown in this document.]
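Description:
pOP01-UTC-7.0 is a small, high-copy synthetic-biology plasmid (about 3.1 kb) built by Golden Gate assembly on an AmpR-ColE1 backbone. It is propagated in E. coli through a ColE1/pUC-type origin of replication and selected with ampicillin via a β-lactamase gene driven by its native bla promoter. The plasmid carries no plant or chloroplast selection marker or integration elements in the annotated features. This fits its role as a DNA template for in vitro reactions rather than a transformation vector.

The payload is a compact reporter cassette described as T7p-5'g10-NanoLuc-3'TMV. A bacteriophage T7 promoter directs transcription by T7 RNA polymerase. It is followed by the 5' leader and efficient ribosome binding site from T7 gene 10, which supports prokaryotic-type translation initiation. The coding sequence is NanoLuc (nluc), an engineered luciferase derived from the catalytic subunit of the deep-sea shrimp Oplophorus gracilirostris luciferase, and it gives a sensitive luminescent readout of protein synthesis. Downstream lies the tobacco mosaic virus 3' UTR, annotated as the three pseudoknots of the upstream pseudoknot domain plus a pseudoknot of the tRNA-like structure. This is a structured RNA end; the record does not state its specific role here. No dedicated transcription terminator is annotated.

The depositor describes the plasmid as a "universal test construct": a NanoLuc reporter for optimizing chloroplast cell-free expression systems. In that setting, luminescence output can be used to compare extract preparations and reaction conditions, and the associated work applies such systems from different plant species as a rapid prototyping platform.
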