Addgene plasmid #216625: pOP01-UTC-7.0
Purpose: NanoLuc reporter plasmid to optimize chloroplast cell-free systems, universal test construct
Depositing lab: Henrike Niederholtmeyer. Depositing organization: Technische Universitaet Muenchen (TUM). Publication: Chloroplast Cell-Free Systems from Different Plant Species as a Rapid Prototyping Platform. Bohm CV, Inckemann R, Burgis M, Baumann J, Brinkmann CK, Lipinska KE, Gilles S, Freudigmann J, Seiler VN, Clark LG, Jewett MC, Voll LM, Niederholtmeyer H. ACS Synth Biol. 2024 Aug 16;13(8):2412-2424. doi: 10.1021/acssynbio.4c00117. Epub 2024 Jul 19. PubMed 39028299.
Backbone
  Vector backbone: AmpR-ColE1
  Backbone manufacturer: John Dueber lab
  Total vector size (bp): 3110
  Vector type: Synthetic Biology
Growth in bacteria
  Bacterial resistance: Ampicillin, 100 μg/mL
  Growth temperature: 37°C
  Growth strain: DH5alpha
  Copy number: High Copy
Gene/Insert
  Gene/Insert name: T7p-5'g10-NanoLuc-3'TMV (alt name: nluc)
  Species: Synthetic; Oplophorus gracilirostris
  Insert size (bp): 519
  Promoter: T7
  Cloning method: Golden Gate
  Sequencing primers: 5′ GCTCACATGTTCTTTCCTGC; 3′ GGTAACTGTCAGACCAAGTTTAC
Terms and licenses: Academic/Nonprofit Terms; Industry Terms: Not Available to Industry
How to cite: pOP01-UTC-7.0 was a gift from Henrike Niederholtmeyer (Addgene plasmid # 216625 ; http://n2t.net/addgene:216625 ; RRID:Addgene_216625)
